>Addgene plasmid #133394 | BII-BCA-Prom-ASCL2 | depositor full sequence | sequence record 256383 | BII-BCA-Prom-ASCL2 sequence 10483 bps
TTAACCCTAGAAAGATAGTCTGCGTAAAATTGACGCATGCATTCTTGAAATATTGCTCTCTCTTTCTAAA
TAGCGCGAATCCGTCGCTGTGCATTTAGGACATCTCAGTCGCCGCTTGGAGCTCCCGTGAGGCGTGCTTG
TCAATGCGGTAAGTGTCACTGATTTTGAACTATAACGACCGCGTGAGTCAAAATGACGCATGATTATCTT
TTACGTGACTTTTAAGATTTAACTCATACGATAATTATATTGTTATTTCATGTTCTACTTACGTGATAAC
TTATTATATATATATTTTCTTGTTATAGATCTGTGGAATGTGTGCTAGAGGGACAGCCCCCCCCCAAAGC
CCCCAGGGATGTAATTACGTCCCTCCCCCGCTAGGGGGCAGCAGCGAGCCGCCCGGGGCTCCGCTCCGGT
CCGGCGCTCCCCCCGCATCCCCGAGCCGGCAGCGTGCGGGGACAGCCCGGGCACGGGGAAGGTGGCACGG
GATCGCTTTCCTCTGAACGCTTCTCGCTGCTCTTTGAGCCTGCAGACACCTGGGGGGATACGGGGAAAAG
GCCTGGTAGGCTGCAGCGGTAGGGCGCAGTAGTCCAGGGTTTCCTTGATGATGTCATACTTATCCTGTCC
CTTTTTTTTCCACAGCTCGCGGTTGAGGACAAACTCTTCGCGGTCTTTCCAGTATGCATGGGGGAGGCTA
ACTGAAACACGGAAGGAGACAATACCGGAAGGAACCCGCGCTATGACGGCAATAAAAAGACAGAATAAAA
CGCACGGGTGTTGGGTCGTTTGTTCATAAACGCGGGGTTCGGTCCCAGGGCTGGCACTCTGTCGATACCC
CACCGAGACCCCATTGGGGCCAATACGCCCGCGTTTCTTCCTTTTCCCCACCCCACCCCCCAAGTTCGGG
TGAAGGCCCAGGGCTCGCAGCCAACGTCGGGGCGGCAGGCCCTGCCATAGCATATTCGGCCGCCATGGCC
TGGAAGTTTGAAGGAATTCTCTTCTTGGCATCTTGGGTTTCTATGGGTTCTGAGGATTTGAACTCAGGTC
CTCACACTTGCACAGCAAGTGCTTTACTTAACAATCTCCCCAGACCAACTGGATTGCTCCAAACAGCAGA
GAAGTGACTAGACTTATCCAAGTGCTCTTAGCAGACACCCGGGAAATTTCGACTCACTGCCCACTTCCCA
CAGCAAGGTTATCAAAAGGCTGGATTAGGATGATACAGCCTTGACGAATCCTGGAGAGTCATGGAACCTG
CAGGCAGCCCCACACTGGCAGTACATGCTCCAAGGCAGTGCGAAAGCAGAGAGAAGCCTGGTTTTGGTAG
CCCTCCCCCAGTCGGATATTTACAAAGAAAGTAACTCCAGGTTACTACCCACAGGATAGACCACTTGAAC
CCTATAGGTCTTGCTTGGCTCCCAAGCACCTACCTAGTCCTTTGAGGGAAAAATTGGGCTTGCTACGGCC
TTGAGAGCACACTTCTGGGACAATGGGGCAAAACTGAGACTTTGACAAGGTCAGTGCATTTCCCTTCCCC
TTCAACCTTCCCTCCACCGGCCTCAGGGGAAGGATGGGACTGAGAGGTCTGCTGGAATCCGAAGAAGTGT
TATTGAACAAAAAGTCCAGGAACCGAACAAAAACTAGTCTGGGTAGATTCACCATTAGGAAAAGAGACCC
AGACTTGGAGAGCTGGCTGTAAGGTGCAGATGGGTGACAGTGTGAGAAAGGAGTGGACTTGATTGTATTC
TCTCAGGTCAGGGCAACCGGTCCTGGGGATTCTTGAAAACACAGAGGCATGGGGTGTGCATGAGGGGCTA
AATGGGTACAGGTGCCCAGGAACATGAAATTTCCCATTACTGGTCTGAACCACTCCTCAAGCCCTTCTCA
CACTCAAGGGGCACAGGTGTGCTCCTGCAATGCGTGGACACCGGGTCCTGGTGGAGGAGCAGGGTGGGGC
GGAGTGGGCGTGGAGCCTTGTGCGAGACACTCCCCCATCTCTGGAGCCACGCGCCAGGCGTACGCTTCCT
TCTGGCCCCGGCATAGGACCGCGCCAATTGTCATTGGCCAAACGGGCGATCCCAGATTGGCTGAGACCCC
GGCTCCCGCCTCCTCCGCCAGGGGGAGGGACGTGGGTGCGGGTTTGAGGCTCGTGCTACCCTAGGGGGTC
GCGCTCTTCTGCCTCCTACCTCTTGGTCACCGCAAAGCTTGGTCCGGTTCTTCATCCGGCTGCAAGCGCT
AGGTGTGCGGAGACCTGGCAGCTCTTGGGGCTTAAGGGCTGAGCACCAGGACGGGTGGAGGTGCCTGTAG
AGTACATTCGGACCCTCTCTCGGACCCTCTCTCAGCCCCTGAGTGTGCGGGACCTGCGGAGCGCAGTTCG
GGATCTGCACTCGAGGATTTTTCGAGGACGCAATAAGCTAAGCATCTGCCCGGAGCATGGAAGCAGGCCC
ACTCGGCCTGACCATGGGAGTGCAGGTGGAAACCATCTCCCCAGGAGACGGGCGCACCTTCCCCAAGCGC
GGCCAGACCTGTGTGGTGCACTACACCGGGATGCTTGAAGATGGAAAGAAAGTCGATTCCTCCCGGGACA
GAAACAAGCCCTTTAAGTTTATGCTAGGCAAGCAGGAGGTGATCCGAGGCTGGGAAGAAGGGGTTGCCCA
GATGAGTGTGGGTCAGAGAGCCAAACTGACTATATCTCCAGATTATGCCTATGGTGCCACTGGGCACCCA
GGCATCATCCCACCACATGCCACTCTCGTCTTCGATGTGGAGCTTCTAAAACCGGAAAGATCTATGGTGA
GCAAGGGCGAGGAGGTCATCAAAGAGTTCATGCGCTTCAAGGTGCGCATGGAGGGCTCCATGAACGGCCA
CGAGTTCGAGATCGAGGGCGAGGGCGAGGGCCGCCCCTACGAGGGCACCCAGACCGCCAAGCTGAAGGTG
ACCAAGGGCGGCCCCCTGCCCTTCGCCTGGGACATCCTGTCCCCCCAGTTCATGTACGGCTCCAAGGCGT
ACGTGAAGCACCCCGCCGACATCCCCGATTACAAGAAGCTGTCCTTCCCCGAGGGCTTCAAGTGGGAGCG
CGTGATGAACTTCGAGGACGGCGGTCTGGTGACCGTGACCCAGGACTCCTCCCTGCAGGACGGCACGCTG
ATCTACAAGGTGAAGATGCGCGGCACCAACTTCCCCCCCGACGGCCCCGTAATGCAGAAGAAGACCATGG
GCTGGGAGGCCTCCACCGAGCGCCTGTACCCCCGCGACGGCGTGCTGAAGGGCGAGATCCACCAGGCCCT
GAAGCTGAAGGACGGCGGCCACTACCTGGTGGAGTTCAAGACCATCTACATGGCCAAGAAGCCCGTGCAA
CTGCCCGGCTACTACTACGTGGACACCAAGCTGGACATCACCTCCCACAACGAGGACTACACCATCGTGG
AACAGTACGAGCGCTCCGAGGGCCGCCACCACCTGTTCCTGGGGCATGGCACCGGCAGCACCGGCAGCGG
CAGCTCCGGCACCGCCTCCTCCGAGGACAACAACATGGCCGTCATCAAAGAGTTCATGCGCTTCAAGGTG
CGCATGGAGGGCTCCATGAACGGCCACGAGTTCGAGATCGAGGGCGAGGGCGAGGGCCGCCCCTACGAGG
GCACCCAGACCGCCAAGCTGAAGGTGACCAAGGGCGGCCCCCTGCCCTTCGCCTGGGACATCCTGTCCCC
CCAGTTCATGTACGGCTCCAAGGCGTACGTGAAGCACCCCGCCGACATCCCCGATTACAAGAAGCTGTCC
TTCCCCGAGGGCTTCAAGTGGGAGCGCGTGATGAACTTCGAGGACGGCGGTCTGGTGACCGTGACCCAGG
ACTCCTCCCTGCAGGACGGCACGCTGATCTACAAGGTGAAGATGCGCGGCACCAACTTCCCCCCCGACGG
CCCCGTAATGCAGAAGAAGACCATGGGCTGGGAGGCCTCCACCGAGCGCCTGTACCCCCGCGACGGCGTG
CTGAAGGGCGAGATCCACCAGGCCCTGAAGCTGAAGGACGGCGGCCACTACCTGGTGGAGTTCAAGACCA
TCTACATGGCCAAGAAGCCCGTGCAACTGCCCGGCTACTACTACGTGGACACCAAGCTGGACATCACCTC
CCACAACGAGGACTACACCATCGTGGAACAGTACGAGCGCTCCGAGGGCCGCCACCACCTGTTCCTGTAC
GGCATGGACGAGCTGTACAAGGGCCCCAAGAAGAAGCGCAAGGTGGGCGCCTAAGCTAAGCACTTCGTGG
CCGTCGATCGTTTAAAGGGAGGTAGTGAGTCGAGCGACTGTGCCTTCTAGTTGCCAGCCATCTGTTGTTT
GCCCCTCCCCCGTGCCTTCCTTGACCCTGGAAGGTGCCACTCCCACTGTCCTTTCCTAATAAAATGAGGA
AATTGCATCGCATTGTCTGAGTAGGTGTCATTCTATTCTGGGGGGTGGGGTGGGGCAGGACAGCAAGGGG
GAGGATTGGGAAGACAATAGCAGGCATGCTGGGGATGCGGTGGGCTCTATGGCGCGCCTGCAGGAGTCAA
TGGGAAAAACCCATTGGAGCCAAGTACACTGACTCAATAGGGACTTTCCATTGGGTTTTGCCCAGTACAT
AAGGTCAATAGGGGGTGAGTCAACAGGAAAGTCCCATTGGAGCCAAGTACATTGAGTCAATAGGGACTTT
CCAATGGGTTTTGCCCAGTACATAAGGTCAATGGGAGGTAAGCCAATGGGTTTTTCCCATTACTGACATG
TATACTGAGTCATTAGGGACTTTCCAATGGGTTTTGCCCAGTACATAAGGTCAATAGGGGTGAATCAACA
GGAAAGTCCCATTGGAGCCAAGTACACTGAGTCAATAGGGACTTTCCATTGGGTTTTGCCCAGTACAAAA
GGTCAATAGGGGGTGAGTCAATGGGTTTTTCCCATTATTGGCACATACATAAGGTCAATAGGGGTGACTA
GTGGAGAAGAGCATGCTTGAGGGCTGAGTGCCCCTCAGTGGGCAGAGAGCACATGGCCCACAGTCCCTGA
GAAGTTGGGGGGAGGGGTGGGCAATTGAACTGGTGCCTAGAGAAGGTGGGGCTTGGGTAAACTGGGAAAG
TGATGTGGTGTACTGGCTCCACCTTTTTCCCCAGGGTGGGGGAGAACCATATATAAGTGCAGTAGTCTCT
GTGAACATTCGGTTTAGTGAACCTGCAGGTCGGCCGCCACGACCGGTGCCACCATGGGCCCCAAGAAGAA
GCGCAAGGTGGGCGTGAGCAAGGGCGAGGAGCTGTTCACCGGGGTGGTGCCCATCCTGGTCGAGCTGGAC
GGCGACGTAAACGGCCACAAGTTCAGCGTGTCCGGCGAGGGCGAGGGCGATGCCACCTACGGCAAGCTGA
CCCTGAAGTTCATCTGCACCACCGGCAAGCTGCCCGTGCCCTGGCCCACCCTCGTGACCACCCTGACCTA
CGGCGTGCAGTGCTTCAGCCGCTACCCCGACCACATGAAGCAGCACGACTTCTTCAAGTCCGCCATGCCC
GAAGGCTACGTCCAGGAGCGCACCATCTTCTTCAAGGACGACGGCAACTACAAGACCCGCGCCGAGGTGA
AGTTCGAGGGCGACACCCTGGTGAACCGCATCGAGCTGAAGGGCATCGACTTCAAGGAGGACGGCAACAT
CCTGGGGCACAAGCTGGAGTACAACTACAACAGCCACAACGTCTATATCATGGCCGACAAGCAGAAGAAC
GGCATCAAGGTGAACTTCAAGATCCGCCACAACATCGAGGACGGCAGCGTGCAGCTCGCCGACCACTACC
AGCAGAACACCCCCATCGGCGACGGCCCCGTGCTGCTGCCCGACAACCACTACCTGAGCACCCAGTCCGC
CCTGAGCAAAGACCCCAACGAGAAGCGCGATCACATGGTCCTGCTGGAGTTCGTGACCGCCGCCGGGATC
ACTCTCGGCATGGACGAGCTGTACAAGAAGCTTAGCCATGGCTTCCCGCCGGAGGTGGAGGAGCAGGATG
ATGGCACGCTGCCCATGTCTTGTGCCCAGGAGAGCGGGATGGACCGTCACCCTGCAGCCTGTGCTTCTGC
TAGGATCAATGTGTGATGCATGGTCTCGCCCCAAACCGCTGATCAGCCTCGACTGTGCCTTCTAGTTGCC
AGCCATCTGTTGTTTGCCCCTCCCCCGTGCCTTCCTTGACCCTGGAAGGTGCCACTCCCACTGTCCTTTC
CTAATAAAATGAGGAAATTGCATCGCATTGTCTGAGTAGGTGTCATTCTATTCTGGGGGGTGGGGTGGGG
CAGGACAGCAAGGGGGAGGATTGGGAAGACAATAGCAGGCATGCTGGGGATGCGGTGGGCTCTATGGCTT
CTAGAGGGACAGCCCCCCCCCAAAGCCCCCAGGGATGTAATTACGTCCCTCCCCCGCTAGGGGGCAGCAG
CGAGCCGCCCGGGGCTCCGCTCCGGTCCGGCGCTCCCCCCGCATCCCCGAGCCGGCAGCGTGCGGGGACA
GCCCGGGCACGGGGAAGGTGGCACGGGATCGCTTTCCTCTGAACGCTTCTCGCTGCTCTTTGAGCCTGCA
GACACCTGGGGGGATACGGGGAAAAGCCATACCAATGGAGCTCACGGGGACAGCCCCCCCCCAAAGCCCC
CAGGGATGTAATTACGTCCCTCCCCCGCTAGGGGGCAGCAGCGAGCCGCCCGGGGCTCCGCTCCGGTCCG
GCGCTCCCCCCGCATCCCCGAGCCGGCAGCGTGCGGGGACAGCCCGGGCACGGGGAAGGTGGCACGGGAT
CGCTTTCCTCTGAACGCTTCTCGCTGCTCTTTGAGCCTGCAGACACCTGGGGGGATACGGGGAAAAAGAA
TTCGATAAAAGTTTTGTTACTTTATAGAAGAAATTTTGAGTTTTTGTTTTTTTTAATAAATAAATAAACA
TAAATAAATTGTTTGTTGAATTTATTATTAGTATGTAAGTGTAAATATAATAAAACTTAATATCTATTCA
AATTAATAAATAAACCTCGATATACAGACCGATAAAACACATGCGTCAATTTTACACATGATTATCTTTA
ACGTACGTCACAATATGATTATCTTTCTAGGGTTAATCTAGCTGCGTGTTCTGCAGCGTGTCGAGCATCT
TCATCTGCTCCATCACGCTGTAAAACACATTTGCACCGCGAGTCTGCCCGTCCTCCACGGGTTCAAAAAC
GTGAATGAACGAGGCGCGCTCACTGGCCGTCGTTTTACAACGTCGTGACTGGGAAAACCCTGGCGTTACC
CAACTTAATCGCCTTGCAGCACATCCCCCTTTCGCCAGCTGGCGTAATAGCGAAGAGGCCCGCACCGATC
GCCCTTCCCAACAGTTGCGCAGCCTGAATGGCGAATGGG
[124 nt withheld, positions 7390-7513]
C
[91 nt withheld, positions 7515-7605]
A
[49 nt withheld, positions 7607-7655]
CCTTTGACGTTGGAGTCCACGTTCTTT
[37 nt withheld, positions 7683-7719]
ACCCTATCTCGGTCTATTCTTTTGATTTATAAGGGATTTTGCCGATTTCGGCCTATTGGTTAAAAAATGA
GCTGATTTAACAAAAATTTAACGCGAATTTTAACAAAATATTAACGCTTACAATTTAGGTGGCACTTTTC
GGGGAAATGTGCGCGGAACCCCTATTTGTTTATTTTTCTAAATACATTCAAATATGTATCCGCTCATGAG
ACAATAACCCTGATAAATGCTTCAATAATATTGAAAAAGGAAGAGTATGAGTATTCAACATTTCCGTGTC
GCCCTTATTCCCTTTTTTGCGGCATTTTGCCTTCCTGTTTTTGCTCACCCAGAAACGCTGGTGAAAGTAA
AAGATGCTGAAGATCAGTTGGGTGCACGAGTGGGTTACATCGAACTGGATCTCAACAGCGGTAAGATCCT
TGAGAGTTTTCGCCCCGAAGAACGTTTTCCAATGATGAGCACTTTTAAAGTTCTGCTATGTGGCGCGGTA
TTATCCCGTATTGACGCCGGGCAAGAGCAACTCGGTCGCCGCATACACTATTCTCAGAATGACTTGGTTG
AGTACTCACCAGTCACAGAAAAGCATCTTACGGATGGCATGACAGTAAGAGAATTATGCAGTGCTGCCAT
AACCATGAGTGATAACACTGCGGCCAACTTACTTCTGACAACGATCGGAGGACCGAAGGAGCTAACCGCT
TTTTTGCACAACATGGGGGATCATGTAACTCGCCTTGATCGTTGGGAACCGGAGCTGAATGAAGCCATAC
CAAACGACGAGCGTGACACCACGATGCCTGTAGCAATGGCAACAACGTTGCGCAAACTATTAACTGGCGA
ACTACTTACTCTAGCTTCCCGGCAACAATTAATAGACTGGATGGAGGCGGATAAAGTTGCAGGACCACTT
CTGCGCTCGGCCCTTCCGGCTGGCTGGTTTATTGCTGATAAATCTGGAGCCGGTGAGCGTGGGTCTCGCG
GTATCATTGCAGCACTGGGGCCAGATGGTAAGCCCTCCCGTATCGTAGTTATCTACACGACGGGGAGTCA
GGCAACTATGGATGAACGAAATAGACAGATCGCTGAGATAGGTGCCTCACTGATTAAGCATTGGTAACTG
TCAGACCAAGTTTACTCATATATACTTTAGATTGATTTAAAACTTCATTTTTAATTTAAAAGGATCTAGG
TGAAGATCCTTTTTGATAATCTCATGACCAAAATCCCTTAACGTGAGTTTTCGTTCCACTGAGCGTCAGA
CCCCGTAGAAAAGATCAAAGGATCTTCTTGAGATCCTTTTTTTCTGCGCGTAATCTGCTGCTTGCAAACA
AAAAAACCACCGCTACCAGCGGTGGTTTGTTTGCCGGATCAAGAGCTACCAACTCTTTTTCCGAAGGTAA
CTGGCTTCAGCAGAGCGCAGATACCAAATACTGTCCTTCTAGTGTAGCCGTAGTTAGGCCACCACTTCAA
GAACTCTGTAGCACCGCCTACATACCTCGCTCTGCTAATCCTGTTACCAGTGGCTGCTGCCAGTGGCGAT
AAGTCGTGTCTTACCGGGTTGGACTCAAGACGATAGTTACCGGATAAGGCGCAGCGGTCGGGCTGAACGG
GGGGTTCGTGCACACAGCCCAGCTTGGAGCGAACGACCTACACCGAACTGAGATACCTACAGCGTGAGCT
ATGAGAAAGCGCCACGCTTCCCGAAGGGAGAAAGGCGGACAGGTATCCGGTAAGCGGCAGGGTCGGAACA
GGAGAGCGCACGAGGGAGCTTCCAGGGGGAAACGCCTGGTATCTTTATAGTCCTGTCGGGTTTCGCCACC
TCTGACTTGAGCGTCGATTTTTGTGATGCTCGTCAGGGGGGCGGAGCCTATGGAAAAACGCCAGCAACGC
GGCCTTTTTACGGTTCCTGGCCTTTTGCTGGCCTTTTGCTCACATGTTCTTTCCTGCGTTATCCCCTGAT
TCTGTGGATAACCGTATTACCGCCTTTGAGTGAGCTGATACCGCTCGCCGCAGCCGAACGACCGAGCGCA
GCGAGTCAGTGAGCGAGGAAGCGGAAGAGCGCCCAATACGCAAACCGCCTCTCCCCGCGCGTTGGCCGAT
TCATTAATGCAGCTGGCACGACAGGTTTCCCGACTGGAAAGCGGGCAGTGAGCGCAACGCAATTAATGTG
AGTTAGCTCACTCATTAGGCACCCCAGGCTTTACACTTTATGCTTCCGGCTCGTATGTTGTGTGGAATTG
TGAGCGGATAACAATTTCACACAGGAAACAGCTATGACCATGATTACGCCAAGCGCGCCCGCCGGGTAAC
TCACGGGGTATCCATGTCCATTTCTGCGGCATCCAGCCAGGATACCCGTCCTCGCTGACGTAATATCCCA
GCGCCGCACCGCTGTCATTAATCTGCACACCGGCACGGCAGTTCCGGCTGTCGCCGGTATTGTTCGGGTT
GCTGATGCGCTTCGGGCTGACCATCCGGAACTGTGTCCGGAAAAGCCGCGACGAACTGGTATCCCAGGTG
GCCTGAACGAACAGTTCACCGTTAAAGGCGTGCATGGCCACACCTTCCCGAATCATCATGGTAAACGTGC
GTTTTCGCTCAACGTCAATGCAGCAGCAGTCATCCTCGGCAAACTCTTTCCATGCCGCTTCAACCTCGCG
GGAAAAGGCACGGGCTTCTTCCTCCCCGATGCCCAGATAGCGCCAGCTTGGGCGATGACTGAGCCGGAAA
AAAGACCCGACGATATGATCCTGATGCAGCTAGA
Features (pLannotate 1.2.2; 21 found; start..end, strand, type, name):
    580..683     +  misc_feature   Ad SA: adenovirus major late transcript splice acceptor (Friedrich and Soriano, 1991)
    747..795     +  polyA_signal   HSV TK poly(A) signal: herpes simplex virus thymidine kinase polyadenylation signal (Cole and Stacy, 1985)
    886..902     -  polyA_signal   bGH poly(A) signal (fragment): bovine growth hormone polyadenylation signal
   2464..2787    +  CDS            DD: destabilization domain that can be stabilized by Shield1 in the ProteoTuner™ system L106P mutant of FKBP12
   2794..4221    +  CDS            tdTomato: tdTomato is a basic (constitutively fluorescent) orange fluorescent protein published in 2004, derived from Discosoma sp.. It is reported to be a somewhat slowly-maturing tandem dimer with low acid sensitivity.
   4308..4532    +  polyA_signal   bGH poly(A) signal: bovine growth hormone polyadenylation signal
   4560..4643    +  promoter       mCMV promoter (fragment): mouse cytomegalovirus (CMV) immediate early promoter
   4760..4967    +  promoter       mCMV promoter (fragment): mouse cytomegalovirus (CMV) immediate early promoter
   5264..6104    +  CDS            d2EGFP (fragment): EGFP destabilized by fusion to residues 422-461 of mouse ornithine decarboxylase, giving an in vivo half-life of ~2 hours mammalian codon-optimized
   6143..6367    +  polyA_signal   bGH poly(A) signal: bovine growth hormone polyadenylation signal
   7109..7228    -  CDS            B (fragment): PORTL_LAMBD - Experimental evidence at protein level: Swiss-Prot protein existence level 1. Forms the portal vertex of the capsid (PubMed:6228056, PubMed:6232391). This portal plays critical roles in head assembly, genome packaging, neck/tail attachment, and genome ejection (Probable). The portal protein multimerizes as a single ring-shaped homododecamer arranged around a central channel (PubMed:6232391). Binds to the terminase subunits to form the packaging machine (PubMed:7799432). From Escherichia phage lambda (Bacteriophage lambda).
   7230..7385    +  CDS            lacZα (fragment): LacZα fragment of β-galactosidase; lacZ fragment
   7390..7818    +  rep_origin     f1 ori (sequence partly withheld): f1 bacteriophage origin of replication; arrow indicates direction of (+) strand synthesis
   7871..7975    +  promoter       AmpR promoter: bla
   7976..8836    +  CDS            AmpR: β-lactamase; bla; confers resistance to ampicillin, carbenicillin, and related antibiotics
   9007..9595    +  rep_origin     ori: high-copy-number ColE1/pMB1/pBR322/pUC origin of replication
   9778..9870    +  CDS            lacI (fragment): lac repressor; lacI; The lac repressor binds to the lac operator to inhibit transcription in E. coli. This inhibition can be relieved by adding lactose or isopropyl-β-D-thiogalactopyranoside (IPTG).
   9883..9904    +  protein_bind   CAP binding site: CAP binding activates transcription in the presence of cAMP. E. coli catabolite activator protein
   9919..9949    +  promoter       lac promoter: promoter for the E. coli lac operon
   9957..9973    +  protein_bind   lac operator: The lac repressor binds to the lac operator to inhibit transcription in E. coli. This inhibition can be relieved by adding lactose or isopropyl-β-D-thiogalactopyranoside (IPTG). lac repressor encoded by lacI
  10011..10478   -  CDS            B (fragment): PORTL_LAMBD - Experimental evidence at protein level: Swiss-Prot protein existence level 1. Forms the portal vertex of the capsid (PubMed:6228056, PubMed:6232391). This portal plays critical roles in head assembly, genome packaging, neck/tail attachment, and genome ejection (Probable). The portal protein multimerizes as a single ring-shaped homododecamer arranged around a central channel (PubMed:6232391). Binds to the terminase subunits to form the packaging machine (PubMed:7799432). From Escherichia phage lambda (Bacteriophage lambda).
