>Addgene plasmid #133394 | BII-BCA-Prom-ASCL2 | addgene full sequence | sequence record 268593 | Addgene NGS Result
TTAACCCTAGAAAGATAGTCTGCGTAAAATTGACGCATGCATTCTTGAAATATTGCTCTCTCTTTCTAAA
TAGCGCGAATCCGTCGCTGTGCATTTAGGACATCTCAGTCGCCGCTTGGAGCTCCCGTGAGGCGTGCTTG
TCAATGCGGTAAGTGTCACTGATTTTGAACTATAACGACCGCGTGAGTCAAAATGACGCATGATTATCTT
TTACGTGACTTTTAAGATTTAACTCATACGATAATTATATTGTTATTTCATGTTCTACTTACGTGATAAC
TTATTATATATATATTTTCTTGTTATAGATCTGTGGAATGTGTGCTAGAGGGACAGCCCCCCCCCAAAGC
CCCCAGGGATGTAATTACGTCCCTCCCCCGCTAGGGGGCAGCAGCGAGCCGCCCGGGGCTCCGCTCCGGT
CCGGCGCTCCCCCCGCATCCCCGAGCCGGCAGCGTGCGGGGACAGCCCGGGCACGGGGAAGGTGGCACGG
GATCGCTTTCCTCTGAACGCTTCTCGCTGCTCTTTGAGCCTGCAGACACCTGGGGGGATACGGGGAAAAG
GCCTGGTAGGCTGCAGCGGTAGGGCGCAGTAGTCCAGGGTTTCCTTGATGATGTCATACTTATCCTGTCC
CTTTTTTTTCCACAGCTCGCGGTTGAGGACAAACTCTTCGCGGTCTTTCCAGTATGCATGGGGGAGGCTA
ACTGAAACACGGAAGGAGACAATACCGGAAGGAACCCGCGCTATGACGGCAATAAAAAGACAGAATAAAA
CGCACGGGTGTTGGGTCGTTTGTTCATAAACGCGGGGTTCGGTCCCAGGGCTGGCACTCTGTCGATACCC
CACCGAGACCCCATTGGGGCCAATACGCCCGCGTTTCTTCCTTTTCCCCACCCCACCCCCCAAGTTCGGG
TGAAGGCCCAGGGCTCGCAGCCAACGTCGGGGCGGCAGGCCCTGCCATAGCATATTCGGCCGCCATGGCC
TGGAAGTTTGAAGGAATTCTCTTCTTGGCATCTTGGGTTTCTATGGGTTCTGAGGATTTGAACTCAGGTC
CTCACACTTGCACAGCAAGTGCTTTACTTAACAATCTCCCCAGACCAACTGGATTGCTCCAAACAGCAGA
GAAGTGACTAGACTTATCCAAGTGCTCTTAGCAGACACCCGGGAAATTTCGACTCACTGCCCACTTCCCA
CAGCAAGGTTATCAAAAGGCTGGATTAGGATGATACAGCCTTGACGAATCCTGGAGAGTCATGGAACCTG
CAGGCAGCCCCACACTGGCAGTACATGCTCCAAGGCAGTGCGAAAGCAGAGAGAAGCCTGGTTTTGGTAG
CCCTCCCCCAGTCGGATATTTACAAAGAAAGTAACTCCAGGTTACTACCCACAGGATAGACCACTTGAAC
CCTATAGGTCTTGCTTGGCTCCCAAGCACCTACCTAGTCCTTTGAGGGAAAAATTGGGCTTGCTACGGCC
TTGAGAGCACACTTCTGGGACAATGGGGCAAAACTGAGACTTTGACAAGGTCAGTGCATTTCCCTTCCCC
TTCAACCTTCCCTCCACCGGCCTCAGGGGAAGGATGGGACTGAGAGGTCTGCTGGAATCCGAAGAAGTGT
TATTGAACAAAAAGTCCAGGAACCGAACAAAAACTAGTCTGGGTAGATTCACCATTAGGAAAAGAGACCC
AGACTTGGAGAGCTGGCTGTAAGGTGCAGATGGGTGACAGTGTGAGAAAGGAGTGGACTTGATTGTATTC
TCTCAGGTCAGGGCAACCGGTCCTGGGGATTCTTGAAAACACAGAGGCATGGGGTGTGCATGAGGGGCTA
AATGGGTACAGGTGCCCAGGAACATGAAATTTCCCATTACTGGTCTGAACCACTCCTCAAGCCCTTCTCA
CACTCAAGGGGCACAGGTGTGCTCCTGCAATGCGTGGACACCGGGTCCTGGTGGAGGAGCAGGGTGGGGC
GGAGTGGGCGTGGAGCCTTGTGCGAGACACTCCCCCATCTCTGGAGCCACGCGCCAGGCGTACGCTTCCT
TCTGGCCCCGGCATAGGACCGCGCCAATTGTCATTGGCCAAACGGGCGATCCCAGATTGGCTGAGACCCC
GGCTCCCGCCTCCTCCGCCAGGGGGAGGGACGTGGGTGCGGGTTTGAGGCTCGTGCTACCCTAGGGGGTC
GCGCTCTTCTGCCTCCTACCTCTTGTTCACCGCAAAGCTTGGTCCGGTTCTTCATCCGGCTGCAAGCGCT
AGGTGTGCGGAGACCTGGCAGCTCTTGGGGCTTAAGGGCTGAGCACCAGGACGGGTGGAGGTGCCTGTAG
AGTACATTCGGACCCTCTCTCGGACCCTCTCTCAGCCCCTGAGTGTGCGGGACCTGCGGAGCGCAGTTCG
GGATCTGCACTCGAGGATTTTTCGAGGACGCAATAAGCTAAGCATCTGCCCGGAGCATGGAAGCAGGCCC
ACTCGGCCTGACCATGGGAGTGCAGGTGGAAACCATCTCCCCAGGAGACGGGCGCACCTTCCCCAAGCGC
GGCCAGACCTGTGTGGTGCACTACACCGGGATGCTTGAAGATGGAAAGAAAGTCGATTCCTCCCGGGACA
GAAACAAGCCCTTTAAGTTTATGCTAGGCAAGCAGGAGGTGATCCGAGGCTGGGAAGAAGGGGTTGCCCA
GATGAGTGTGGGTCAGAGAGCCAAACTGACTATATCTCCAGATTATGCCTATGGTGCCACTGGGCACCCA
GGCATCATCCCACCACATGCCACTCTCGTCTTCGATGTGGAGCTTCTAAAACCGGAAAGATCTATGGTGA
GCAAGGGCGAGGAGGTCATCAAAGAGTTCATGCGCTTCAAGGTGCGCATGGAGGGCTCCATGAACGGCCA
CGAGTTCGAGATCGAGGGCGAGGGCGAGGGCCGCCCCTACGAGGGCACCCAGACCGCCAAGCTGAAGGTG
ACCAAGGGCGGCCCCCTGCCCTTCGCCTGGGACATCCTGTCCCCCCAGTTCATGTACGGCTCCAAGGCGT
ACGTGAAGCACCCCGCCGACATCCCCGATTACAAGAAGCTGTCCTTCCCCGAGGGCTTCAAGTGGGAGCG
CGTGATGAACTTCGAGGACGGCGGTCTGGTGACCGTGACCCAGGACTCCTCCCTGCAGGACGGCACGCTG
ATCTACAAGGTGAAGATGCGCGGCACCAACTTCCCCCCCGACGGCCCCGTAATGCAGAAGAAGACCATGG
GCTGGGAGGCCTCCACCGAGCGCCTGTACCCCCGCGACGGCGTGCTGAAGGGCGAGATCCACCAGGCCCT
GAAGCTGAAGGACGGCGGCCACTACCTGGTGGAGTTCAAGACCATCTACATGGCCAAGAAGCCCGTGCAA
CTGCCCGGCTACTACTACGTGGACACCAAGCTGGACATCACCTCCCACAACGAGGACTACACCATCGTGG
AACAGTACGAGCGCTCCGAGGGCCGCCACCACCTGTTCCTGGGGCATGGCACCGGCAGCACCGGCAGCGG
CAGCTCCGGCACCGCCTCCTCCGAGGACAACAACATGGCCGTCATCAAAGAGTTCATGCGCTTCAAGGTG
CGCATGGAGGGCTCCATGAACGGCCACGAGTTCGAGATCGAGGGCGAGGGCGAGGGCCGCCCCTACGAGG
GCACCCAGACCGCCAAGCTGAAGGTGACCAAGGGCGGCCCCCTGCCCTTCGCCTGGGACATCCTGTCCCC
CCAGTTCATGTACGGCTCCAAGGCGTACGTGAAGCACCCCGCCGACATCCCCGATTACAAGAAGCTGTCC
TTCCCCGAGGGCTTCAAGTGGGAGCGCGTGATGAACTTCGAGGACGGCGGTCTGGTGACCGTGACCCAGG
ACTCCTCCCTGCAGGACGGCACGCTGATCTACAAGGTGAAGATGCGCGGCACCAACTTCCCCCCCGACGG
CCCCGTAATGCAGAAGAAGACCATGGGCTGGGAGGCCTCCACCGAGCGCCTGTACCCCCGCGACGGCGTG
CTGAAGGGCGAGATCCACCAGGCCCTGAAGCTGAAGGACGGCGGCCACTACCTGGTGGAGTTCAAGACCA
TCTACATGGCCAAGAAGCCCGTGCAACTGCCCGGCTACTACTACGTGGACACCAAGCTGGACATCACCTC
CCACAACGAGGACTACACCATCGTGGAACAGTACGAGCGCTCCGAGGGCCGCCACCACCTGTTCCTGTAC
GGCATGGACGAGCTGTACAAGGGCCCCAAGAAGAAGCGCAAGGTGGGCGCCTAAGCTAAGCACTTCGTGG
CCGTCGATCGTTTAAAGGGAGGTAGTGAGTCGAGCGACTGTGCCTTCTAGTTGCCAGCCATCTGTTGTTT
GCCCCTCCCCCGTGCCTTCCTTGACCCTGGAAGGTGCCACTCCCACTGTCCTTTCCTAATAAAATGAGGA
AATTGCATCGCATTGTCTGAGTAGGTGTCATTCTATTCTGGGGGGTGGGGTGGGGCAGGACAGCAAGGGG
GAGGATTGGGAAGACAATAGCAGGCATGCTGGGGATGCGGTGGGCTCTATGGCGCGCCTGCAGGAGTCAA
TGGGAAAAACCCATTGGAGCCAAGTACACTGACTCAATAGGGACTTTCCATTGGGTTTTGCCCAGTACAT
AAGGTCAATAGGGGGTGAGTCAACAGGAAAGTCCCATTGGAGCCAAGTACATTGAGTCAATAGGGACTTT
CCAATGGGTTTTGCCCAGTACATAAGGTCAATGGGAGGTAAGCCAATGGGTTTTTCCCATTACTGACATG
TATACTGAGTCATTAGGGACTTTCCAATGGGTTTTGCCCAGTACATAAGGTCAATAGGGGTGAATCAACA
GGAAAGTCCCATTGGAGCCAAGTACACTGAGTCAATAGGGACTTTCCATTGGGTTTTGCCCAGTACAAAA
GGTCAATAGGGGGTGAGTCAATGGGTTTTTCCCATTATTGGCACATACATAAGGTCAATAGGGGTGACTA
GTGGAGAAGAGCATGCTTGAGGGCTGAGTGCCCCTCAGTGGGCAGAGAGCACATGGCCCACAGTCCCTGA
GAAGTTGGGGGGAGGGGTGGGCAATTGAACTGGTGCCTAGAGAAGGTGGGGCTTGGGTAAACTGGGAAAG
TGATGTGGTGTACTGGCTCCACCTTTTTCCCCAGGGTGGGGGAGAACCATATATAAGTGCAGTAGTCTCT
GTGAACATTCGGTTTAGTGAACCTGCAGGTCGGCCGCCACGACCGGTGCCACCATGGGCCCCAAGAAGAA
GCGCAAGGTGGGCGTGAGCAAGGGCGAGGAGCTGTTCACCGGGGTGGTGCCCATCCTGGTCGAGCTGGAC
GGCGACGTAAACGGCCACAAGTTCAGCGTGTCCGGCGAGGGCGAGGGCGATGCCACCTACGGCAAGCTGA
CCCTGAAGTTCATCTGCACCACCGGCAAGCTGCCCGTGCCCTGGCCCACCCTCGTGACCACCCTGACCTA
CGGCGTGCAGTGCTTCAGCCGCTACCCCGACCACATGAAGCAGCACGACTTCTTCAAGTCCGCCATGCCC
GAAGGCTACGTCCAGGAGCGCACCATCTTCTTCAAGGACGACGGCAACTACAAGACCCGCGCCGAGGTGA
AGTTCGAGGGCGACACCCTGGTGAACCGCATCGAGCTGAAGGGCATCGACTTCAAGGAGGACGGCAACAT
CCTGGGGCACAAGCTGGAGTACAACTACAACAGCCACAACGTCTATATCATGGCCGACAAGCAGAAGAAC
GGCATCAAGGTGAACTTCAAGATCCGCCACAACATCGAGGACGGCAGCGTGCAGCTCGCCGACCACTACC
AGCAGAACACCCCCATCGGCGACGGCCCCGTGCTGCTGCCCGACAACCACTACCTGAGCACCCAGTCCGC
CCTGAGCAAAGACCCCAACGAGAAGCGCGATCACATGGTCCTGCTGGAGTTCGTGACCGCCGCCGGGATC
ACTCTCGGCATGGACGAGCTGTACAAGAAGCTTAGCCATGGCTTCCCGCCGGAGGTGGAGGAGCAGGATG
ATGGCACGCTGCCCATGTCTTGTGCCCAGGAGAGCGGGATGGACCGTCACCCTGCAGCCTGTGCTTCTGC
TAGGATCAATGTGTGATGCATGGTCTCGCCCCAAACCGCTGATCAGCCTCGACTGTGCCTTCTAGTTGCC
AGCCATCTGTTGTTTGCCCCTCCCCCGTGCCTTCCTTGACCCTGGAAGGTGCCACTCCCACTGTCCTTTC
CTAATAAAATGAGGAAATTGCATCGCATTGTCTGAGTAGGTGTCATTCTATTCTGGGGGGTGGGGTGGGG
CAGGACAGCAAGGGGGAGGATTGGGAAGACAATAGCAGGCATGCTGGGGATGCGGTGGGCTCTATGGCTT
CTAGAGGGACAGCCCCCCCCCAAAGCCCCCAGGGATGTAATTACGTCCCTCCCCCGCTAGGGGGCAGCAG
CGAGCCGCCCGGGGCTCCGCTCCGGTCCGGCGCTCCCCCCGCATCCCCGAGCCGGCAGCGTGCGGGGACA
GCCCGGGCACGGGGAAGGTGGCACGGGATCGCTTTCCTCTGAACGCTTCTCGCTGCTCTTTGAGCCTGCA
GACACCTGGGGGGATACGGGGAAAAAGCCATACCAATGGAGCTCACGGGGACAGCCCCCCCCCAAAGCCC
CCAGGGATGTAATTACGTCCCTCCCCCGCTAGGGGGCAGCAGCGAGCCGCCCGGGGCTCCGCTCCGGTCC
GGCGCTCCCCCCGCATCCCCGAGCCGGCAGCGTGCGGGGACAGCCCGGGCACGGGGAAGGTGGCACGGGA
TCGCTTTCCTCTGAACGCTTCTCGCTGCTCTTTGAGCCTGCAGACACCTGGGGGGATACGGGGAAAAAGA
ATTCGATAAAAGTTTTGTTACTTTATAGAAGAAATTTTGAGTTTTTGTTTTTTTTAATAAATAAATAAAC
ATAAATAAATTGTTTGTTGAATTTATTATTAGTATGTAAGTGTAAATATAATAAAACTTAATATCTATTC
AAATTAATAAATAAACCTCGATATACAGACCGATAAAACACATGCGTCAATTTTACACATGATTATCTTT
AACGTACGTCACAATATGATTATCTTTCTAGGGTTAATCTAGCTGCGTGTTCTGCAGCGTGTCGAGCATC
TTCATCTGCTCCATCACGCTGTAAAACACATTTGCACCGCGAGTCTGCCCGTCCTCCACGGGTTCAAAAA
CGTGAATGAACGAGGCGCGCTCACTGGCCGTCGTTTTACAACGTCGTGACTGGGAAAACCCTGGCGTTAC
CCAACTTAATCGCCTTGCAGCACATCCCCCTTTCGCCAGCTGGCGTAATAGCGAAGAGGCCCGCACCGAT
CGCCCTTCCCAACAGTTGCGCAGCCTGAATGGCGAATGGG
[124 nt withheld, positions 7391-7514]
C
[91 nt withheld, positions 7516-7606]
A
[49 nt withheld, positions 7608-7656]
CCTTTGACGTTGGAGTCCACGTTCTTT
[37 nt withheld, positions 7684-7720]
ACCCTATCTCGGTCTATTCTTTTGATTTATAAGGGATTTTGCCGATTTCGGCCTATTGGTTAAAAAATGA
GCTGATTTAACAAAAATTTAACGCGAATTTTAACAAAATATTAACGCTTACAATTTAGGTGGCACTTTTC
GGGGAAATGTGCGCGGAACCCCTATTTGTTTATTTTTCTAAATACATTCAAATATGTATCCGCTCATGAG
ACAATAACCCTGATAAATGCTTCAATAATATTGAAAAAGGAAGAGTATGAGTATTCAACATTTCCGTGTC
GCCCTTATTCCCTTTTTTGCGGCATTTTGCCTTCCTGTTTTTGCTCACCCAGAAACGCTGGTGAAAGTAA
AAGATGCTGAAGATCAGTTGGGTGCACGAGTGGGTTACATCGAACTGGATCTCAACAGCGGTAAGATCCT
TGAGAGTTTTCGCCCCGAAGAACGTTTTCCAATGATGAGCACTTTTAAAGTTCTGCTATGTGGCGCGGTA
TTATCCCGTATTGACGCCGGGCAAGAGCAACTCGGTCGCCGCATACACTATTCTCAGAATGACTTGGTTG
AGTACTCACCAGTCACAGAAAAGCATCTTACGGATGGCATGACAGTAAGAGAATTATGCAGTGCTGCCAT
AACCATGAGTGATAACACTGCGGCCAACTTACTTCTGACAACGATCGGAGGACCGAAGGAGCTAACCGCT
TTTTTGCACAACATGGGGGATCATGTAACTCGCCTTGATCGTTGGGAACCGGAGCTGAATGAAGCCATAC
CAAACGACGAGCGTGACACCACGATGCCTGTAGCAATGGCAACAACGTTGCGCAAACTATTAACTGGCGA
ACTACTTACTCTAGCTTCCCGGCAACAATTAATAGACTGGATGGAGGCGGATAAAGTTGCAGGACCACTT
CTGCGCTCGGCCCTTCCGGCTGGCTGGTTTATTGCTGATAAATCTGGAGCCGGTGAGCGTGGGTCTCGCG
GTATCATTGCAGCACTGGGGCCAGATGGTAAGCCCTCCCGTATCGTAGTTATCTACACGACGGGGAGTCA
GGCAACTATGGATGAACGAAATAGACAGATCGCTGAGATAGGTGCCTCACTGATTAAGCATTGGTAACTG
TCAGACCAAGTTTACTCATATATACTTTAGATTGATTTAAAACTTCATTTTTAATTTAAAAGGATCTAGG
TGAAGATCCTTTTTGATAATCTCATGACCAAAATCCCTTAACGTGAGTTTTCGTTCCACTGAGCGTCAGA
CCCCGTAGAAAAGATCAAAGGATCTTCTTGAGATCCTTTTTTTCTGCGCGTAATCTGCTGCTTGCAAACA
AAAAAACCACCGCTACCAGCGGTGGTTTGTTTGCCGGATCAAGAGCTACCAACTCTTTTTCCGAAGGTAA
CTGGCTTCAGCAGAGCGCAGATACCAAATACTGTTCTTCTAGTGTAGCCGTAGTTAGGCCACCACTTCAA
GAACTCTGTAGCACCGCCTACATACCTCGCTCTGCTAATCCTGTTACCAGTGGCTGCTGCCAGTGGCGAT
AAGTCGTGTCTTACCGGGTTGGACTCAAGACGATAGTTACCGGATAAGGCGCAGCGGTCGGGCTGAACGG
GGGGTTCGTGCACACAGCCCAGCTTGGAGCGAACGACCTACACCGAACTGAGATACCTACAGCGTGAGCT
ATGAGAAAGCGCCACGCTTCCCGAAGGGAGAAAGGCGGACAGGTATCCGGTAAGCGGCAGGGTCGGAACA
GGAGAGCGCACGAGGGAGCTTCCAGGGGGAAACGCCTGGTATCTTTATAGTCCTGTCGGGTTTCGCCACC
TCTGACTTGAGCGTCGATTTTTGTGATGCTCGTCAGGGGGGCGGAGCCTATGGAAAAACGCCAGCAACGC
GGCCTTTTTACGGTTCCTGGCCTTTTGCTGGCCTTTTGCTCACATGTTCTTTCCTGCGTTATCCCCTGAT
TCTGTGGATAACCGTATTACCGCCTTTGAGTGAGCTGATACCGCTCGCCGCAGCCGAACGACCGAGCGCA
GCGAGTCAGTGAGCGAGGAAGCGGAAGAGCGCCCAATACGCAAACCGCCTCTCCCCGCGCGTTGGCCGAT
TCATTAATGCAGCTGGCACGACAGGTTTCCCGACTGGAAAGCGGGCAGTGAGCGCAACGCAATTAATGTG
AGTTAGCTCACTCATTAGGCACCCCAGGCTTTACACTTTATGCTTCCGGCTCGTATGTTGTGTGGAATTG
TGAGCGGATAACAATTTCACACAGGAAACAGCTATGACCATGATTACGCCAAGCGCGCCCGCCGGGTAAC
TCACGGGGTATCCATGTCCATTTCTGCGGCATCCAGCCAGGATACCCGTCCTCGCTGACGTAATATCCCA
GCGCCGCACCGCTGTCATTAATCTGCACACCGGCACGGCAGTTCCGGCTGTCGCCGGTATTGTTCGGGTT
GCTGATGCGCTTCGGGCTGACCATCCGGAACTGTGTCCGGAAAAGCCGCGACGAACTGGTATCCCAGGTG
GCCTGAACGAACAGTTCACCGTTAAAGGCGTGCATGGCCACACCTTCCCGAATCATCATGGTAAACGTGC
GTTTTCGCTCAACGTCAATGCAGCAGCAGTCATCCTCGGCAAACTCTTTCCATGCCGCTTCAACCTCGCG
GGAAAAGGCACGGGCTTCTTCCTCCCCGATGCCCAGATAGCGCCAGCTTGGGCGATGACTGAGCCGGAAA
AAAGACCCGACGATATGATCCTGATGCAGCTAGA
Features (pLannotate 1.2.2; 21 found; start..end, strand, type, name):
    580..683     +  misc_feature   Ad SA: adenovirus major late transcript splice acceptor (Friedrich and Soriano, 1991)
    747..795     +  polyA_signal   HSV TK poly(A) signal: herpes simplex virus thymidine kinase polyadenylation signal (Cole and Stacy, 1985)
    886..902     -  polyA_signal   bGH poly(A) signal (fragment): bovine growth hormone polyadenylation signal
   2464..2787    +  CDS            DD: destabilization domain that can be stabilized by Shield1 in the ProteoTuner™ system L106P mutant of FKBP12
   2794..4221    +  CDS            tdTomato: tdTomato is a basic (constitutively fluorescent) orange fluorescent protein published in 2004, derived from Discosoma sp.. It is reported to be a somewhat slowly-maturing tandem dimer with low acid sensitivity.
   4308..4532    +  polyA_signal   bGH poly(A) signal: bovine growth hormone polyadenylation signal
   4560..4643    +  promoter       mCMV promoter (fragment): mouse cytomegalovirus (CMV) immediate early promoter
   4760..4967    +  promoter       mCMV promoter (fragment): mouse cytomegalovirus (CMV) immediate early promoter
   5264..6104    +  CDS            d2EGFP (fragment): EGFP destabilized by fusion to residues 422-461 of mouse ornithine decarboxylase, giving an in vivo half-life of ~2 hours mammalian codon-optimized
   6143..6367    +  polyA_signal   bGH poly(A) signal: bovine growth hormone polyadenylation signal
   7110..7229    -  CDS            B (fragment): PORTL_LAMBD - Experimental evidence at protein level: Swiss-Prot protein existence level 1. Forms the portal vertex of the capsid (PubMed:6228056, PubMed:6232391). This portal plays critical roles in head assembly, genome packaging, neck/tail attachment, and genome ejection (Probable). The portal protein multimerizes as a single ring-shaped homododecamer arranged around a central channel (PubMed:6232391). Binds to the terminase subunits to form the packaging machine (PubMed:7799432). From Escherichia phage lambda (Bacteriophage lambda).
   7231..7386    +  CDS            lacZα (fragment): LacZα fragment of β-galactosidase; lacZ fragment
   7391..7819    +  rep_origin     f1 ori (sequence partly withheld): f1 bacteriophage origin of replication; arrow indicates direction of (+) strand synthesis
   7872..7976    +  promoter       AmpR promoter: bla
   7977..8837    +  CDS            AmpR: β-lactamase; bla; confers resistance to ampicillin, carbenicillin, and related antibiotics
   9008..9596    +  rep_origin     ori: high-copy-number ColE1/pMB1/pBR322/pUC origin of replication
   9779..9871    +  CDS            lacI (fragment): lac repressor; lacI; The lac repressor binds to the lac operator to inhibit transcription in E. coli. This inhibition can be relieved by adding lactose or isopropyl-β-D-thiogalactopyranoside (IPTG).
   9884..9905    +  protein_bind   CAP binding site: CAP binding activates transcription in the presence of cAMP. E. coli catabolite activator protein
   9920..9950    +  promoter       lac promoter: promoter for the E. coli lac operon
   9958..9974    +  protein_bind   lac operator: The lac repressor binds to the lac operator to inhibit transcription in E. coli. This inhibition can be relieved by adding lactose or isopropyl-β-D-thiogalactopyranoside (IPTG). lac repressor encoded by lacI
  10012..10479   -  CDS            B (fragment): PORTL_LAMBD - Experimental evidence at protein level: Swiss-Prot protein existence level 1. Forms the portal vertex of the capsid (PubMed:6228056, PubMed:6232391). This portal plays critical roles in head assembly, genome packaging, neck/tail attachment, and genome ejection (Probable). The portal protein multimerizes as a single ring-shaped homododecamer arranged around a central channel (PubMed:6232391). Binds to the terminase subunits to form the packaging machine (PubMed:7799432). From Escherichia phage lambda (Bacteriophage lambda).
