[The description below was written by a language model from this plasmid's Addgene catalogue record and pLannotate feature annotations shown in this document.]
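Description:
BII-BCA-Prom-ASCL2 is a piggyBac transposon-based dual-fluorescence reporter plasmid of about 10.5 kb, built on the BII-BCA-Prom backbone for mammalian cells and designed to measure activity of the human ASCL2 promoter in a heterologous context. It is propagated in E. coli as a high-copy plasmid through a ColE1/pUC-type origin with ampicillin selection (AmpR under its own bla promoter). It also carries an f1 origin and lac promoter/operator and lacZα remnants typical of a pBluescript-like cloning backbone. Short matches to phage lambda sequence appear to be stuffer or spacer DNA rather than functional genes.

The payload consists of two tandem reporter cassettes in the same orientation. In the first, the human ASCL2 promoter drives a nuclear-localized tdTomato fused at its N-terminus to the FKBP12-derived destabilization domain (DD), terminated by a bGH polyadenylation signal. The promoter itself is not annotated but presumably occupies the unannotated stretch upstream of the DD–tdTomato coding sequence. An adenoviral splice acceptor and HSV TK poly(A) signal lie further upstream, an arrangement that would be expected to terminate read-through transcription from flanking DNA. In the second cassette, a CMV enhancer combined with a CpG-free hEF1α promoter constitutively expresses a destabilized, nuclear-localized GFP of the d2EGFP type, which carries an ornithine decarboxylase degron, followed by another bGH poly(A). Only murine CMV fragments are annotated in this promoter region.

The constitutive GFP serves as an internal normalizer for copy number and delivery, so the tdTomato-to-GFP ratio reports ASCL2 promoter activity, and the short reporter half-lives sharpen the response to changes in transcription. The piggyBac terminal repeats are not annotated in either feature table. The depositor and sequencing-verified records give identical feature sets and differ by a single nucleotide in length.
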