Addgene plasmid #133394: BII-BCA-Prom-ASCL2
Purpose: Piggybac vector for heterologous promoter reporter assay of human ASCL2 promoter
Depositing lab: Blair Madison. Depositing organization: Washington University in Saint Louis. Publication: The Zinc Finger Transcription Factor PLAGL2 Enhances Stem Cell Fate and Activates Expression of ASCL2 in Intestinal Epithelial Cells. Strubberg AM, Veronese Paniagua DA, Zhao T, Dublin L, Pritchard T, Bayguinov PO, Fitzpatrick JAJ, Madison BB. Stem Cell Reports. 2018 Aug 14;11(2):410-424. doi: 10.1016/j.stemcr.2018.06.009. Epub 2018 Jul 12. PubMed 30017821.
Backbone
  Vector backbone: BII-BCA-Prom
  Backbone manufacturer: Madison Lab
  Vector type: Mammalian Expression
Growth in bacteria
  Bacterial resistance: Ampicillin, 100 μg/mL
  Growth temperature: 37°C
  Growth strain: DH5alpha
  Copy number: High Copy
Gene/Insert
  Gene/Insert name: destabilized tdTomato-NLS and destabilized NLS-GFP
  Species: H. sapiens (human)
  Mutation: N/A
  Promoter: CMV enhancer and hEf1a (CpG free) drives expression of GFP and human ASCL2 promoter drives expression of tdTomato
  Cloning method: Restriction Enzyme; 5′ cloning site Unknown (unknown if destroyed)
Terms and licenses: Academic/Nonprofit Terms; Industry Terms: Not Available to Industry
How to cite: BII-BCA-Prom-ASCL2 was a gift from Blair Madison (Addgene plasmid # 133394 ; http://n2t.net/addgene:133394 ; RRID:Addgene_133394)
